Addgene plasmid #120499: EF1a_KLF13_P2A_Hygro_Barcode
Purpose: Barcoded lentiviral vector to express KLF13 in mammalian cells under control of EF1a promoter. Barcoded for transcript detection in single cell RNA-seq.
Depositing lab: Prashant Mali. Depositing organization: University of California, San Diego (UCSD). Publication: Mapping Cellular Reprogramming via Pooled Overexpression Screens with Paired Fitness and Single-Cell RNA-Sequencing Readout. Parekh U, Wu Y, Zhao D, Worlikar A, Shah N, Zhang K, Mali P. Cell Syst. 2018 Nov 12. pii: S2405-4712(18)30433-2. doi: 10.1016/j.cels.2018.10.008. PubMed 30448000.
Backbone
  Vector backbone: Unknown
  Backbone size w/o insert (bp): 9514
  Vector type: Lentiviral
  Selectable markers: Hygromycin
Growth in bacteria
  Bacterial resistance: Ampicillin, 100 μg/mL
  Growth temperature: 37°C
  Growth strain: Stbl3
  Copy number: High Copy
Gene/Insert
  Gene/Insert name: KLF13
  Species: H. sapiens (human)
  Insert size (bp): 864
  Entrez Gene: KLF13 (a.k.a. BTEB3, FKLF2, NSLP1, RFLAT-1, RFLAT1)
  Promoter: EF1a
  Cloning method: Gibson Cloning
  Sequencing primers: 5′ 5'-ttctcaagcctcagacagtgg-3'
Terms and licenses: Academic/Nonprofit Terms; Industry Terms: Not Available to Industry
Depositor comments: 5' cloning site: BamHI (not destroyed), 3' cloning site: BamHI (not destroyed).
How to cite: EF1a_KLF13_P2A_Hygro_Barcode was a gift from Prashant Mali (Addgene plasmid # 120499 ; http://n2t.net/addgene:120499 ; RRID:Addgene_120499)
