[The description below was written by a language model from this plasmid's Addgene catalogue record and pLannotate feature annotations shown in this document.]
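Description:
EF1a_KLF13_P2A_Hygro_Barcode is an HIV-1-based lentiviral transfer plasmid for constitutive expression of human KLF13 in mammalian cells; the parental backbone is not named in the record. It is propagated in E. coli as a high-copy plasmid through a ColE1/pUC-type origin with ampicillin resistance, and it also carries an f1 origin. Outside the viral region sits an SV40/EM7-driven bleomycin/Zeocin resistance cassette with an SV40 poly(A) signal. This appears to be a backbone carry-over and is not listed among the selectable markers.

The viral genome is transcribed from a CMV enhancer/promoter fused to a truncated 5' LTR, the usual Tat-independent arrangement. It contains the Ψ packaging signal with a partial gag sequence, the Rev response element for nuclear export of the genomic RNA, and the cPPT/CTS. The 3' end carries a loxP site just upstream of a second truncated LTR, followed by a bGH polyadenylation signal. Within the provirus, the EF-1α promoter drives the 864 bp KLF13 coding sequence, which encodes a Krüppel-like zinc-finger transcription factor. The hygromycin phosphotransferase gene follows in the same transcript. Per the construct name, the two are joined by a P2A self-cleaving peptide, which is not annotated in the feature table but fits the short gap between the two coding sequences. One mRNA therefore yields both the factor and hygromycin resistance for selecting transduced cells.

The barcode named in the title is likewise not annotated, so its position is not stated. It lets the transcript be detected in single-cell RNA-seq, identifying which overexpressed gene each cell received. The associated publication used such vectors for pooled overexpression screens of cellular reprogramming with paired fitness and single-cell RNA-seq readouts.
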