Features (pLannotate 1.2.2; 33 found; start..end, strand, type, name):
     31..83      -  misc_feature   bom (fragment): basis of mobility region from pBR322
    238..617     +  enhancer       CMV enhancer: human cytomegalovirus immediate early enhancer
    618..817     +  promoter       CMV promoter: human cytomegalovirus (CMV) immediate early promoter
    835..1015    +  LTR            5' LTR (truncated): truncated 5' long terminal repeat (LTR) from HIV-1
   1062..1187    +  misc_feature   HIV-1 Ψ: packaging signal of human immunodeficiency virus type 1
   1171..1534    +  CDS            HIV-1 gag (fragment): gag protein from human immunodeficiency virus 1; gag
   1680..1913    +  misc_feature   RRE: The Rev response element (RRE) of HIV-1 allows for Rev-dependent mRNA export from the nucleus to the cytoplasm.
   2290..2390    +  CDS            Rev (fragment): human immunodeficiency virus 1 (HIV-1) Rev protein; rev; enhances nuclear export of unspliced and incompletely spliced viral mRNAs
   2440..2557    +  misc_feature   cPPT/CTS: central polypurine tract and central termination sequence of HIV-1
   2620..2686    +  CDS            small t antigen (fragment): SV40 (simian virus 40) small t antigen
   2693..3871    +  promoter       EF-1α promoter: strong constitutive promoter for human elongation factor EF-1α
   3888..3906    +  promoter       T7 promoter: promoter for bacteriophage T7 RNA polymerase
   3926..3962    -  misc_feature   MCS (fragment): pBluescript multiple cloning site
   3970..4833    +  CDS            KLF13: KLF13_HUMAN - Also known as BTEB3, NSLP1. Experimental evidence at protein level: Swiss-Prot protein existence level 1. Represses transcription by binding to the BTE site, a GC-rich DNA element, in competition with the activator SP1. It also represses transcription by interacting with the corepressor Sin3A and HDAC1. Activates RANTES expression in T-cells. From Homo sapiens (Human).
   4900..5922    +  CDS            hph: KHYB_ECOLX - Experimental evidence at protein level: Swiss-Prot protein existence level 1. The aminoglycoside phosphotransferases achieve inactivation of their antibiotic substrates by phosphorylation. Only phosphorylates hygromycin and closely related compounds such as demethyl analogs and destomycin. From Escherichia coli.
   6006..6119    +  CDS            nef (fragment): NEF_HV1LA - Experimental evidence at protein level: Swiss-Prot protein existence level 1. Extracellular Nef protein targets CD4(+) T-lymphocytes for apoptosis by interacting with CXCR4 surface receptors. From Human immunodeficiency virus type 1 group M subtype B (isolate Lai) (HIV-1).
   6117..6150    +  protein_bind   loxP: Cre-mediated recombination occurs in the 8-bp core sequence (GCATACAT). Cre recombinase
   6175..6355    +  LTR            5' LTR (truncated): truncated 5' long terminal repeat (LTR) from HIV-1
   6387..6611    +  polyA_signal   bGH poly(A) signal: bovine growth hormone polyadenylation signal
   6615..6636    +  promoter       SV40 promoter (fragment): SV40 enhancer and early promoter
   6657..7085    +  rep_origin     f1 ori (sequence partly withheld): f1 bacteriophage origin of replication; arrow indicates direction of (+) strand synthesis
   7099..7428    +  promoter       SV40 promoter: SV40 enhancer and early promoter
   7476..7523    +  promoter       EM7 promoter: synthetic bacterial promoter&nbsp
   7542..7916    +  CDS            BleoR: antibiotic-binding protein; Sh ble from Streptoalloteichus hindustanus; confers resistance to bleomycin, phleomycin, and Zeocin™
   7926..8051    +  CDS            ble (fragment): BLE_KLEPN - Experimental evidence at protein level: Swiss-Prot protein existence level 1. Binding protein with a strong affinity to the bleomycin family of antibiotics. Binds to CL990; an antimitotic-antibiotic compound. From Klebsiella pneumoniae.
   8046..8167    +  polyA_signal   SV40 poly(A) signal: SV40 polyadenylation signal
   8240..8256    -  protein_bind   lac operator: The lac repressor binds to the lac operator to inhibit transcription in E. coli. This inhibition can be relieved by adding lactose or isopropyl-β-D-thiogalactopyranoside (IPTG). lac repressor encoded by lacI
   8264..8294    -  promoter       lac promoter: promoter for the E. coli lac operon
   8309..8330    -  protein_bind   CAP binding site: CAP binding activates transcription in the presence of cAMP. E. coli catabolite activator protein
   8343..8435    -  CDS            lacI (fragment): lac repressor; lacI; The lac repressor binds to the lac operator to inhibit transcription in E. coli. This inhibition can be relieved by adding lactose or isopropyl-β-D-thiogalactopyranoside (IPTG).
   8618..9206    -  rep_origin     ori: high-copy-number ColE1/pMB1/pBR322/pUC origin of replication
   9377..10237   -  CDS            AmpR: β-lactamase; bla; confers resistance to ampicillin, carbenicillin, and related antibiotics
  10238..10342   -  promoter       AmpR promoter: bla
>Addgene plasmid #120499 | EF1a_KLF13_P2A_Hygro_Barcode | addgene full sequence | sequence record 234741 | Addgene NGS Result
GTCGACGGATCGGGAGATCTCCCGATCCCCTATGGTGCACTCTCAGTACAATCTGCTCTGATGCCGCATA
GTTAAGCCAGTATCTGCTCCCTGCTTGTGTGTTGGAGGTCGCTGAGTAGTGCGCGAGCAAAATTTAAGCT
ACAACAAGGCAAGGCTTGACCGACAATTGCATGAAGAATCTGCTTAGGGTTAGGCGTTTTGCGCTGCTTC
GCGATGTACGGGCCAGATATACGCGTTGACATTGATTATTGACTAGTTATTAATAGTAATCAATTACGGG
GTCATTAGTTCATAGCCCATATATGGAGTTCCGCGTTACATAACTTACGGTAAATGGCCCGCCTGGCTGA
CCGCCCAACGACCCCCGCCCATTGACGTCAATAATGACGTATGTTCCCATAGTAACGCCAATAGGGACTT
TCCATTGACGTCAATGGGTGGAGTATTTACGGTAAACTGCCCACTTGGCAGTACATCAAGTGTATCATAT
GCCAAGTACGCCCCCTATTGACGTCAATGACGGTAAATGGCCCGCCTGGCATTATGCCCAGTACATGACC
TTATGGGACTTTCCTACTTGGCAGTACATCTACGTATTAGTCATCGCTATTACCATGGTGATGCGGTTTT
GGCAGTACATCAATGGGCGTGGATAGCGGTTTGACTCACGGGGATTTCCAAGTCTCCACCCCATTGACGT
CAATGGGAGTTTGTTTTGGCACCAAAATCAACGGGACTTTCCAAAATGTCGTAACAACTCCGCCCCATTG
ACGCAAATGGGCGGTAGGCGTGTACGGTGGGAGGTCTATATAAGCAGCGCGTTTTGCCTGTACTGGGTCT
CTCTGGTTAGACCAGATCTGAGCCTGGGAGCTCTCTGGCTAACTAGGGAACCCACTGCTTAAGCCTCAAT
AAAGCTTGCCTTGAGTGCTTCAAGTAGTGTGTGCCCGTCTGTTGTGTGACTCTGGTAACTAGAGATCCCT
CAGACCCTTTTAGTCAGTGTGGAAAATCTCTAGCAGTGGCGCCCGAACAGGGACTTGAAAGCGAAAGGGA
AACCAGAGGAGCTCTCTCGACGCAGGACTCGGCTTGCTGAAGCGCGCACGGCAAGAGGCGAGGGGCGGCG
ACTGGTGAGTACGCCAAAAATTTTGACTAGCGGAGGCTAGAAGGAGAGAGATGGGTGCGAGAGCGTCAGT
ATTAAGCGGGGGAGAATTAGATCGCGATGGGAAAAAATTCGGTTAAGGCCAGGGGGAAAGAAAAAATATA
AATTAAAACATATAGTATGGGCAAGCAGGGAGCTAGAACGATTCGCAGTTAATCCTGGCCTGTTAGAAAC
ATCAGAAGGCTGTAGACAAATACTGGGACAGCTACAACCATCCCTTCAGACAGGATCAGAAGAACTTAGA
TCATTATATAATACAGTAGCAACCCTCTATTGTGTGCATCAAAGGATAGAGATAAAAGACACCAAGGAAG
CTTTAGACAAGATAGAGGAAGAGCAAAACAAAAGTAAGACCACCGCACAGCAAGCGGCCGCTGATCTTCA
GACCTGGAGGAGGAGATATGAGGGACAATTGGAGAAGTGAATTATATAAATATAAAGTAGTAAAAATTGA
ACCATTAGGAGTAGCACCCACCAAGGCAAAGAGAAGAGTGGTGCAGAGAGAAAAAAGAGCAGTGGGAATA
GGAGCTTTGTTCCTTGGGTTCTTGGGAGCAGCAGGAAGCACTATGGGCGCAGCGTCAATGACGCTGACGG
TACAGGCCAGACAATTATTGTCTGGTATAGTGCAGCAGCAGAACAATTTGCTGAGGGCTATTGAGGCGCA
ACAGCATCTGTTGCAACTCACAGTCTGGGGCATCAAGCAGCTCCAGGCAAGAATCCTGGCTGTGGAAAGA
TACCTAAAGGATCAACAGCTCCTGGGGATTTGGGGTTGCTCTGGAAAACTCATTTGCACCACTGCTGTGC
CTTGGAATGCTAGTTGGAGTAATAAATCTCTGGAACAGATTTGGAATCACACGACCTGGATGGAGTGGGA
CAGAGAAATTAACAATTACACAAGCTTAATACACTCCTTAATTGAAGAATCGCAAAACCAGCAAGAAAAG
AATGAACAAGAATTATTGGAATTAGATAAATGGGCAAGTTTGTGGAATTGGTTTAACATAACAAATTGGC
TGTGGTATATAAAATTATTCATAATGATAGTAGGAGGCTTGGTAGGTTTAAGAATAGTTTTTGCTGTACT
TTCTATAGTGAATAGAGTTAGGCAGGGATATTCACCATTATCGTTTCAGACCCACCTCCCAACCCCGAGG
GGACCCGACAGGCCCGAAGGAATAGAAGAAGAAGGTGGAGAGAGAGACAGAGACAGATCCATTCGATTAG
TGAACGGATCGGCACTGCGTGCGCCAATTCTGCAGACAAATGGCAGTATTCATCCACAATTTTAAAAGAA
AAGGGGGGATTGGGGGGTACAGTGCAGGGGAAAGAATAGTAGACATAATAGCAACAGACATACAAACTAA
AGAATTACAAAAACAAATTACAAAAATTCAAAATTTTCGGGTTTATTACAGGGACAGCAGAGATCCAGTT
TGGTTAATTAATCGATAAGCTTTGCAAAGATGGATAAAGTTTTAAACAGAGAGGAATCTTTGCAGCTAAT
GGACCTTCTAGGTCTTGAAAGGAGTGGGAATTGGCTCCGGTGCCCGTCAGTGGGCAGAGCGCACATCGCC
CACAGTCCCCGAGAAGTTGGGGGGAGGGGTCGGCAATTGAACCGGTGCCTAGAGAAGGTGGCGCGGGGTA
AACTGGGAAAGTGATGTCGTGTACTGGCTCCGCCTTTTTCCCGAGGGTGGGGGAGAACCGTATATAAGTG
CAGTAGTCGCCGTGAACGTTCTTTTTCGCAACGGGTTTGCCGCCAGAACACAGGTAAGTGCCGTGTGTGG
TTCCCGCGGGCCTGGCCTCTTTACGGGTTATGGCCCTTGCGTGCCTTGAATTACTTCCACCTGGCTGCAG
TACGTGATTCTTGATCCCGAGCTTCGGGTTGGAAGTGGGTGGGAGAGTTCGAGGCCTTGCGCTTAAGGAG
CCCCTTCGCCTCGTGCTTGAGTTGAGGCCTGGCCTGGGCGCTGGGGCCGCCGCGTGCGAATCTGGTGGCA
CCTTCGCGCCTGTCTCGCTGCTTTCGATAAGTCTCTAGCCATTTAAAATTTTTGATGACCTGCTGCGACG
CTTTTTTTCTGGCAAGATAGTCTTGTAAATGCGGGCCAAGATCTGCACACTGGTATTTCGGTTTTTGGGG
CCGCGGGCGGCGACGGGGCCCGTGCGTCCCAGCGCACATGTTCGGCGAGGCGGGGCCTGCGAGCGCGGCC
ACCGAGAATCGGACGGGGGTAGTCTCAAGCTGGCCGGCCTGCTCTGGTGCCTGGCCTCGCGCCGCCGTGT
ATCGCCCCGCCCTGGGCGGCAAGGCTGGCCCGGTCGGCACCAGTTGCGTGAGCGGAAAGATGGCCGCTTC
CCGGCCCTGCTGCAGGGAGCTCAAAATGGAGGACGCGGCGCTCGGGAGAGCGGGCGGGTGAGTCACCCAC
ACAAAGGAAAAGGGCCTTTCCGTCCTCAGCCGTCGCTTCATGTGACTCCACGGAGTACCGGGCGCCGTCC
AGGCACCTCGATTAGTTCTCGAGCTTTTGGAGTACGTCGTCTTTAGGTTGGGGGGAGGGGTTTTATGCGA
TGGAGTTTCCCCACACTGAGTGGGTGGAGACTGAAGTTAGGCCAGCTTGGCACTTGATGTAATTCTCCTT
GGAATTTGCCCTTTTTGAGTTTGGATCTTGGTTCATTCTCAAGCCTCAGACAGTGGTTCAAAGTTTTTTT
CTTCCATTTCAGGTGTCGTGAGGAATTAGCTTGGTACTAATACGACTCACTATAGGGAGACCCAAGCTGG
CTAGGTAAGCTTGATATCGAATTCCTGCAGCCCGGGGGATCCCGCCACCATGGCTGCGGCTGCATATGTG
GATCATTTTGCGGCTGAGTGCCTGGTGTCAATGTCTAGTAGAGCGGTGGTACACGGTCCCAGAGAAGGCC
CAGAATCACGCCCAGAGGGCGCCGCCGTCGCTGCAACACCGACGCTGCCTCGGGTCGAGGAGCGCCGCGA
CGGGAAGGACAGTGCGTCACTTTTCGTAGTAGCGAGAATATTGGCAGATCTGAATCAACAGGCTCCAGCA
CCTGCGCCCGCTGAACGCCGGGAGGGCGCCGCTGCCAGAAAGGCCAGAACACCATGCCGCTTGCCGCCAC
CTGCGCCAGAACCCACAAGTCCAGGTGCCGAAGGTGCGGCGGCTGCCCCTCCTTCACCGGCCTGGTCTGA
ACCAGAACCAGAGGCAGGTCTTGAACCTGAGCGCGAACCCGGCCCTGCAGGCTCTGGGGAACCTGGCCTG
AGGCAGCGGGTGAGGCGCGGCCGGAGCAGGGCCGACCTGGAATCACCGCAAAGGAAACATAAATGCCATT
ATGCTGGTTGCGAAAAGGTTTATGGAAAGTCATCCCACCTGAAAGCACACCTCCGCACTCACACGGGTGA
GCGACCTTTTGCGTGTTCCTGGCAAGACTGCAATAAAAAGTTTGCTAGATCTGATGAACTTGCACGGCAT
TATCGAACTCATACCGGTGAAAAGAAGTTCTCATGCCCTATATGTGAGAAACGGTTCATGCGCTCTGACC
ACTTGACGAAACATGCAAGACGACATGCTAATTTTCATCCGGGGATGTTGCAGAGACGGGGAGGGGGAAG
TAGGACTGGAAGTCTCTCCGACTATTCCCGATCCGACGCTTCCTCACCAACGATTAGCCCCGCAAGCAGT
CCCGGATCCGGCGCAACAAACTTCTCTCTGCTGAAACAAGCCGGAGATGTCGAAGAGAATCCTGGACCGA
TGAAAAAGCCTGAACTCACCGCGACGTCTGTCGAGAAGTTTCTGATCGAAAAGTTCGACAGCGTCTCCGA
CCTGATGCAGCTCTCGGAGGGCGAAGAATCTCGTGCTTTCAGCTTCGATGTAGGAGGGCGTGGATATGTC
CTGCGGGTAAATAGCTGCGCCGATGGTTTCTACAAAGATCGTTATGTTTATCGGCACTTTGCATCGGCCG
CGCTCCCGATTCCGGAAGTGCTTGACATTGGGGAATTCAGCGAGAGCCTGACCTATTGCATCTCCCGCCG
TGCACAGGGTGTCACGTTGCAAGACCTGCCTGAAACCGAACTGCCCGCTGTTCTGCAGCCGGTCGCGGAG
GCCATGGATGCGATCGCTGCGGCCGATCTTAGCCAGACGAGCGGGTTCGGCCCATTCGGACCGCAAGGAA
TCGGTCAATACACTACATGGCGTGATTTCATATGCGCGATTGCTGATCCCCATGTGTATCACTGGCAAAC
TGTGATGGACGACACCGTCAGTGCGTCCGTCGCGCAGGCTCTCGATGAGCTGATGCTTTGGGCCGAGGAC
TGCCCCGAAGTCCGGCACCTCGTGCACGCGGATTTCGGCTCCAACAATGTCCTGACGGACAATGGCCGCA
TAACAGCGGTCATTGACTGGAGCGAGGCGATGTTCGGGGATTCCCAATACGAGGTCGCCAACATCTTCTT
CTGGAGGCCGTGGTTGGCTTGTATGGAGCAGCAGACGCGCTACTTCGAGCGGAGGCATCCGGAGCTTGCA
GGATCGCCGCGGCTCCGGGCGTATATGCTCCGCATTGGTCTTGACCAACTCTATCAGAGCTTGGTTGACG
GCAATTTCGATGATGCAGCTTGGGCGCAGGGTCGATGCGACGCAATCGTCCGATCCGGAGCCGGGACTGT
CGGGCGTACACAAATCGCCCGCAGAAGCGCGGCCGTCTGGACCGATGGCTGTGTAGAAGTACTCGCCGAT
AGTGGAAACCGACGCCCCAGCACTCGTCCGAGGGCAAAGGAATAAGTTAGAACTATTTCCTGGCTGTTAC
GCGAAGTACATTTCATTTTACCACTACTGACGGGCTTGTTAAACAGTGAACCGCCCGCCCCACGACCCGC
AGCGCCCGACCGAAAGGAGCGCACGACCCCATGCATCGAACAAAAGAAAAGGGGGGACTGGAAGGGCTAA
TTCACTCCCAACGAAGACAAGATATCATAACTTCGTATAGCATACATTATACGAAGTTATCGGCTAGCTG
GTCCGGACTGTACTGGGTCTCTCTGGTTAGACCAGATCTGAGCCTGGGAGCTCTCTGGCTAACTAGGGAA
CCCACTGCTTAAGCCTCAATAAAGCTTGCCTTGAGTGCTTCAAGTAGTGTGTGCCCGTCTGTTGTGTGAC
TCTGGTAACTAGAGATCCCTCAGACCCTTTTAGTCAGTGTGGAAAATCTCTAGCAGGGCCCGTTTAAACC
CGCTGATCAGCCTCGACTGTGCCTTCTAGTTGCCAGCCATCTGTTGTTTGCCCCTCCCCCGTGCCTTCCT
TGACCCTGGAAGGTGCCACTCCCACTGTCCTTTCCTAATAAAATGAGGAAATTGCATCGCATTGTCTGAG
TAGGTGTCATTCTATTCTGGGGGGTGGGGTGGGGCAGGACAGCAAGGGGGAGGATTGGGAAGACAATAGC
AGGCATGCTGGGGATGCGGTGGGCTCTATGGCTTCTGAGGCGGAAAGAACCAGCTGGGGCTCTAGGGGGT
ATCCCC
[124 nt withheld, positions 6657-6780]
C
[91 nt withheld, positions 6782-6872]
A
[49 nt withheld, positions 6874-6922]
CCTTTGACGTTGGAGTCCACGTTCTTT
[37 nt withheld, positions 6950-6986]
ACCCTATCTCGGTCTATTCTTTTGATTTATAAGGGATTTTGCCGATTTCGGCCTATTGGTTAAAAAATGA
GCTGATTTAACAAAAATTTAACGCGAATTAATTCTGTGGAATGTGTGTCAGTTAGGGTGTGGAAAGTCCC
CAGGCTCCCCAGCAGGCAGAAGTATGCAAAGCATGCATCTCAATTAGTCAGCAACCAGGTGTGGAAAGTC
CCCAGGCTCCCCAGCAGGCAGAAGTATGCAAAGCATGCATCTCAATTAGTCAGCAACCATAGTCCCGCCC
CTAACTCCGCCCATCCCGCCCCTAACTCCGCCCAGTTCCGCCCATTCTCCGCCCCATGGCTGACTAATTT
TTTTTATTTATGCAGAGGCCGAGGCCGCCTCTGCCTCTGAGCTATTCCAGAAGTAGTGAGGAGGCTTTTT
TGGAGGCCTAGGCTTTTGCAAAAAGCTCCCGGGAGCTTGTATATCCATTTTCGGATCTGATCAGCACGTG
TTGACAATTAATCATCGGCATAGTATATCGGCATAGTATAATACGACAAGGTGAGGAACTAAACCATGGC
CAAGTTGACCAGTGCCGTTCCGGTGCTCACCGCGCGCGACGTCGCCGGAGCGGTCGAGTTCTGGACCGAC
CGGCTCGGGTTCTCCCGGGACTTCGTGGAGGACGACTTCGCCGGTGTGGTCCGGGACGACGTGACCCTGT
TCATCAGCGCGGTCCAGGACCAGGTGGTGCCGGACAACACCCTGGCCTGGGTGTGGGTGCGCGGCCTGGA
CGAGCTGTACGCCGAGTGGTCGGAGGTCGTGTCCACGAACTTCCGGGACGCCTCCGGGCCGGCCATGACC
GAGATCGGCGAGCAGCCGTGGGGGCGGGAGTTCGCCCTGCGCGACCCGGCCGGCAACTGCGTGCACTTCG
TGGCCGAGGAGCAGGACTGACACGTGCTACGAGATTTCGATTCCACCGCCGCCTTCTATGAAAGGTTGGG
CTTCGGAATCGTTTTCCGGGACGCCGGCTGGATGATCCTCCAGCGCGGGGATCTCATGCTGGAGTTCTTC
GCCCACCCCAACTTGTTTATTGCAGCTTATAATGGTTACAAATAAAGCAATAGCATCACAAATTTCACAA
ATAAAGCATTTTTTTCACTGCATTCTAGTTGTGGTTTGTCCAAACTCATCAATGTATCTTATCATGTCTG
TATACCGTCGACCTCTAGCTAGAGCTTGGCGTAATCATGGTCATAGCTGTTTCCTGTGTGAAATTGTTAT
CCGCTCACAATTCCACACAACATACGAGCCGGAAGCATAAAGTGTAAAGCCTGGGGTGCCTAATGAGTGA
GCTAACTCACATTAATTGCGTTGCGCTCACTGCCCGCTTTCCAGTCGGGAAACCTGTCGTGCCAGCTGCA
TTAATGAATCGGCCAACGCGCGGGGAGAGGCGGTTTGCGTATTGGGCGCTCTTCCGCTTCCTCGCTCACT
GACTCGCTGCGCTCGGTCGTTCGGCTGCGGCGAGCGGTATCAGCTCACTCAAAGGCGGTAATACGGTTAT
CCACAGAATCAGGGGATAACGCAGGAAAGAACATGTGAGCAAAAGGCCAGCAAAAGGCCAGGAACCGTAA
AAAGGCCGCGTTGCTGGCGTTTTTCCATAGGCTCCGCCCCCCTGACGAGCATCACAAAAATCGACGCTCA
AGTCAGAGGTGGCGAAACCCGACAGGACTATAAAGATACCAGGCGTTTCCCCCTGGAAGCTCCCTCGTGC
GCTCTCCTGTTCCGACCCTGCCGCTTACCGGATACCTGTCCGCCTTTCTCCCTTCGGGAAGCGTGGCGCT
TTCTCATAGCTCACGCTGTAGGTATCTCAGTTCGGTGTAGGTCGTTCGCTCCAAGCTGGGCTGTGTGCAC
GAACCCCCCGTTCAGCCCGACCGCTGCGCCTTATCCGGTAACTATCGTCTTGAGTCCAACCCGGTAAGAC
ACGACTTATCGCCACTGGCAGCAGCCACTGGTAACAGGATTAGCAGAGCGAGGTATGTAGGCGGTGCTAC
AGAGTTCTTGAAGTGGTGGCCTAACTACGGCTACACTAGAAGAACAGTATTTGGTATCTGCGCTCTGCTG
AAGCCAGTTACCTTCGGAAAAAGAGTTGGTAGCTCTTGATCCGGCAAACAAACCACCGCTGGTAGCGGTG
GTTTTTTTGTTTGCAAGCAGCAGATTACGCGCAGAAAAAAAGGATCTCAAGAAGATCCTTTGATCTTTTC
TACGGGGTCTGACGCTCAGTGGAACGAAAACTCACGTTAAGGGATTTTGGTCATGAGATTATCAAAAAGG
ATCTTCACCTAGATCCTTTTAAATTAAAAATGAAGTTTTAAATCAATCTAAAGTATATATGAGTAAACTT
GGTCTGACAGTTACCAATGCTTAATCAGTGAGGCACCTATCTCAGCGATCTGTCTATTTCGTTCATCCAT
AGTTGCCTGACTCCCCGTCGTGTAGATAACTACGATACGGGAGGGCTTACCATCTGGCCCCAGTGCTGCA
ATGATACCGCGAGACCCACGCTCACCGGCTCCAGATTTATCAGCAATAAACCAGCCAGCCGGAAGGGCCG
AGCGCAGAAGTGGTCCTGCAACTTTATCCGCCTCCATCCAGTCTATTAATTGTTGCCGGGAAGCTAGAGT
AAGTAGTTCGCCAGTTAATAGTTTGCGCAACGTTGTTGCCATTGCTACAGGCATCGTGGTGTCACGCTCG
TCGTTTGGTATGGCTTCATTCAGCTCCGGTTCCCAACGATCAAGGCGAGTTACATGATCCCCCATGTTGT
GCAAAAAAGCGGTTAGCTCCTTCGGTCCTCCGATCGTTGTCAGAAGTAAGTTGGCCGCAGTGTTATCACT
CATGGTTATGGCAGCACTGCATAATTCTCTTACTGTCATGCCATCCGTAAGATGCTTTTCTGTGACTGGT
GAGTACTCAACCAAGTCATTCTGAGAATAGTGTATGCGGCGACCGAGTTGCTCTTGCCCGGCGTCAATAC
GGGATAATACCGCGCCACATAGCAGAACTTTAAAAGTGCTCATCATTGGAAAACGTTCTTCGGGGCGAAA
ACTCTCAAGGATCTTACCGCTGTTGAGATCCAGTTCGATGTAACCCACTCGTGCACCCAACTGATCTTCA
GCATCTTTTACTTTCACCAGCGTTTCTGGGTGAGCAAAAACAGGAAGGCAAAATGCCGCAAAAAAGGGAA
TAAGGGCGACACGGAAATGTTGAATACTCATACTCTTCCTTTTTCAATATTATTGAAGCATTTATCAGGG
TTATTGTCTCATGAGCGGATACATATTTGAATGTATTTAGAAAAATAAACAAATAGGGGTTCCGCGCACA
TTTCCCCGAAAAGTGCCACCTGAC
