>Addgene plasmid #120499 | EF1a_KLF13_P2A_Hygro_Barcode | depositor partial sequence | sequence record 228865 | KLF13 gene
ATGGCTGCGGCTGCATATGTGGATCATTTTGCGGCTGAGTGCCTGGTGTCAATGTCTAGTAGAGCGGTGG
TACACGGTCCCAGAGAAGGCCCAGAATCACGCCCAGAGGGCGCCGCCGTCGCTGCAACACCGACGCTGCC
TCGGGTCGAGGAGCGCCGCGACGGGAAGGACAGTGCGTCACTTTTCGTAGTAGCGAGAATATTGGCAGAT
CTGAATCAACAGGCTCCAGCACCTGCGCCCGCTGAACGCCGGGAGGGCGCCGCTGCCAGAAAGGCCAGAA
CACCATGCCGCTTGCCGCCACCTGCGCCAGAACCCACAAGTCCAGGTGCCGAAGGTGCGGCGGCTGCCCC
TCCTTCACCGGCCTGGTCTGAACCAGAACCAGAGGCAGGTCTTGAACCTGAGCGCGAACCCGGCCCTGCA
GGCTCTGGGGAACCTGGCCTGAGGCAGCGGGTGAGGCGCGGCCGGAGCAGGGCCGACCTGGAATCACCGC
AAAGGAAACATAAATGCCATTATGCTGGTTGCGAAAAGGTTTATGGAAAGTCATCCCACCTGAAAGCACA
CCTCCGCACTCACACGGGTGAGCGACCTTTTGCGTGTTCCTGGCAAGACTGCAATAAAAAGTTTGCTAGA
TCTGATGAACTTGCACGGCATTATCGAACTCATACCGGTGAAAAGAAGTTCTCATGCCCTATATGTGAGA
AACGGTTCATGCGCTCTGACCACTTGACGAAACATGCAAGACGACATGCTAATTTTCATCCGGGGATGTT
GCAGAGACGGGGAGGGGGAAGTAGGACTGGAAGTCTCTCCGACTATTCCCGATCCGACGCTTCCTCACCA
ACGATTAGCCCCGCAAGCAGTCCC
