>Addgene plasmid #120499 | EF1a_KLF13_P2A_Hygro_Barcode | depositor partial sequence | sequence record 228866 | KLF13 barcode
AAGTACATTTCATTTTACCA
